Addgene plasmid #132588: pLentiGuide-Puro/CD73-gRNA4
Purpose: Lentiviral gRNA vector targeting human CD73
Depositing lab: Robert Sobol. Depositing organization: University of South Alabama, Mitchell Cancer Institute. Publication: Extracellular NAD(+) enhances PARP-dependent DNA repair capacity independently of CD73 activity. Wilk A, Hayat F, Cunningham R, Li J, Garavaglia S, Zamani L, Ferraris DM, Sykora P, Andrews J, Clark J, Davis A, Chaloin L, Rizzi M, Migaud M, Sobol RW. Sci Rep. 2020 Jan 20;10(1):651. doi: 10.1038/s41598-020-57506-9. PubMed 31959836.
Backbone
  Vector backbone: pLentiGuide-Puro
  Backbone size w/o insert (bp): 8298
  Total vector size (bp): 8323
  Vector type: Mammalian Expression
  Selectable markers: Puromycin
Growth in bacteria
  Bacterial resistance: Ampicillin, 100 μg/mL
  Growth temperature: 37°C
  Growth strain: NEB Stable
  Copy number: Unknown
Gene/Insert
  Gene/Insert name: CD73 (alt name: NT5E)
  gRNA/shRNA sequence: CACCGTAGTCACTTCTGATGATGGG
  Species: H. sapiens (human)
  GenBank ID: 4907
  Entrez Gene: NT5E (a.k.a. CALJA, CD73, E5NT, NT, NT5, NTE, eN, eNT)
  Cloning method: Ligation Independent Cloning
  Sequencing primers: 5′ CACCGTAGTCACTTCTGATGATGGG; 3′ AAACCCCATCATCAGAAGTGACTAC
Terms and licenses: Academic/Nonprofit Terms; Industry Terms: Not Available to Industry
How to cite: pLentiGuide-Puro/CD73-gRNA4 was a gift from Robert Sobol (Addgene plasmid # 132588 ; http://n2t.net/addgene:132588 ; RRID:Addgene_132588)
