[The description below was written by a language model from this plasmid's Addgene catalogue record and pLannotate feature annotations shown in this document.]
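Description:
pLentiGuide-Puro/CD73-gRNA4 is a third-generation-style, self-inactivating HIV-1 lentiviral transfer plasmid built on the pLentiGuide-Puro backbone. It carries a single guide RNA directed against human CD73 (NT5E, ecto-5'-nucleotidase). In bacteria it is maintained through a high-copy ColE1/pUC origin and selected with ampicillin via the β-lactamase gene. An f1 origin, an SV40 origin, and remnants of a lac/T7/T3 cloning region are also annotated in the backbone. The total size is 8,323 bp, only about 25 bp larger than the empty vector, consistent with insertion of a short guide oligonucleotide.

The viral genome is transcribed from an RSV promoter fused to a truncated 5' LTR. It contains the Ψ packaging signal with a partial gag sequence, the Rev response element for nuclear export of the full-length RNA, a cPPT/CTS, WPRE, and a ΔU3 3' LTR that inactivates LTR promoter activity after integration. Two expression units sit between the LTRs. A human U6 RNA polymerase III promoter drives the CD73-targeting spacer, which lies in the short gap before the Streptococcus pyogenes Cas9 gRNA scaffold. The EF-1α core promoter with its intron A drives puromycin N-acetyltransferase, so transduced mammalian cells can be selected with puromycin.

No Cas9 coding sequence is annotated, so the nuclease must come from a separate construct or a Cas9-expressing cell line. The "gRNA4" name suggests it is one of several guides designed against this gene. The construct is intended for lentiviral delivery to disrupt CD73 in human cells. The associated work examined whether extracellular NAD+ effects on PARP-dependent DNA repair depend on CD73 activity.
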