Features (pLannotate 1.2.2; 29 found; start..end, strand, type, name):
     53..119     +  CDS            small t antigen (fragment): SV40 (simian virus 40) small t antigen
    145..356     +  promoter       EF-1α core promoter: core promoter for human elongation factor EF-1α
    357..1295    +  intron         EF-1α intron A: intron upstream of the start codon of human EF-1α
   1317..1916    +  CDS            PuroR (fragment): puromycin N-acetyltransferase; pac from Streptomyces; confers resistance to puromycin
   1932..2520    +  misc_feature   WPRE: woodchuck hepatitis virus posttranscriptional regulatory element
   2571..2590    +  misc_feature   cPPT/CTS (fragment): central polypurine tract and central termination sequence of HIV-1
   2592..2825    +  LTR            3' LTR (ΔU3): self-inactivating 3' long terminal repeat (LTR) from HIV-1
   2903..3024    +  polyA_signal   SV40 poly(A) signal: SV40 polyadenylation signal
   3064..3199    +  rep_origin     SV40 ori: SV40 origin of replication
   3220..3238    -  promoter       T7 promoter: promoter for bacteriophage T7 RNA polymerase
   3246..3401    +  CDS            lacZα (fragment): LacZα fragment of β-galactosidase; lacZ fragment
   3406..3834    +  rep_origin     f1 ori (sequence partly withheld): f1 bacteriophage origin of replication; arrow indicates direction of (+) strand synthesis
   3887..3991    +  promoter       AmpR promoter: bla
   3992..4852    +  CDS            AmpR: β-lactamase; bla; confers resistance to ampicillin, carbenicillin, and related antibiotics
   5023..5611    +  rep_origin     ori: high-copy-number ColE1/pMB1/pBR322/pUC origin of replication
   5794..5886    +  CDS            lacI (fragment): lac repressor; lacI; The lac repressor binds to the lac operator to inhibit transcription in E. coli. This inhibition can be relieved by adding lactose or isopropyl-β-D-thiogalactopyranoside (IPTG).
   5899..5920    +  protein_bind   CAP binding site: CAP binding activates transcription in the presence of cAMP. E. coli catabolite activator protein
   5935..5965    +  promoter       lac promoter: promoter for the E. coli lac operon
   5973..5989    +  protein_bind   lac operator: The lac repressor binds to the lac operator to inhibit transcription in E. coli. This inhibition can be relieved by adding lactose or isopropyl-β-D-thiogalactopyranoside (IPTG). lac repressor encoded by lacI
   6034..6052    +  promoter       T3 promoter: promoter for bacteriophage T3 RNA polymerase
   6080..6306    +  promoter       RSV promoter: Rous sarcoma virus enhancer/promoter
   6307..6487    +  LTR            5' LTR (truncated): truncated 5' long terminal repeat (LTR) from HIV-1
   6534..6659    +  misc_feature   HIV-1 Ψ: packaging signal of human immunodeficiency virus type 1
   6643..7006    +  CDS            HIV-1 gag (fragment): gag protein from human immunodeficiency virus 1; gag
   7152..7385    +  misc_feature   RRE: The Rev response element (RRE) of HIV-1 allows for Rev-dependent mRNA export from the nucleus to the cytoplasm.
   7762..7788    +  CDS            Rev (fragment): human immunodeficiency virus 1 (HIV-1) Rev protein; rev; enhances nuclear export of unspliced and incompletely spliced viral mRNAs
   7792..8032    +  promoter       U6 promoter: RNA polymerase III promoter for human U6 snRNA
   8062..8137    +  misc_RNA       gRNA scaffold: guide RNA scaffold for the Streptococcus pyogenes CRISPR/Cas9 system
   8193..8310    +  misc_feature   cPPT/CTS: central polypurine tract and central termination sequence of HIV-1
>Addgene plasmid #132588 | pLentiGuide-Puro/CD73-gRNA4 | addgene full sequence | sequence record 343498 | Addgene NGS Result
GGGACAGCAGAGATCCACTTTGGCGCCGGCTCGAGGGGGCCCGGGTGCAAAGATGGATAAAGTTTTAAAC
AGAGAGGAATCTTTGCAGCTAATGGACCTTCTAGGTCTTGAAAGGAGTGGGAATTGGCTCCGGTGCCCGT
CAGTGGGCAGAGCGCACATCGCCCACAGTCCCCGAGAAGTTGGGGGGAGGGGTCGGCAATTGATCCGGTG
CCTAGAGAAGGTGGCGCGGGGTAAACTGGGAAAGTGATGTCGTGTACTGGCTCCGCCTTTTTCCCGAGGG
TGGGGGAGAACCGTATATAAGTGCAGTAGTCGCCGTGAACGTTCTTTTTCGCAACGGGTTTGCCGCCAGA
ACACAGGTAAGTGCCGTGTGTGGTTCCCGCGGGCCTGGCCTCTTTACGGGTTATGGCCCTTGCGTGCCTT
GAATTACTTCCACCTGGCTGCAGTACGTGATTCTTGATCCCGAGCTTCGGGTTGGAAGTGGGTGGGAGAG
TTCGAGGCCTTGCGCTTAAGGAGCCCCTTCGCCTCGTGCTTGAGTTGAGGCCTGGCCTGGGCGCTGGGGC
CGCCGCGTGCGAATCTGGTGGCACCTTCGCGCCTGTCTCGCTGCTTTCGATAAGTCTCTAGCCATTTAAA
ATTTTTGATGACCTGCTGCGACGCTTTTTTTCTGGCAAGATAGTCTTGTAAATGCGGGCCAAGATCTGCA
CACTGGTATTTCGGTTTTTGGGGCCGCGGGCGGCGACGGGGCCCGTGCGTCCCAGCGCACATGTTCGGCG
AGGCGGGGCCTGCGAGCGCGGCCACCGAGAATCGGACGGGGGTAGTCTCAAGCTGGCCGGCCTGCTCTGG
TGCCTGGCCTCGCGCCGCCGTGTATCGCCCCGCCCTGGGCGGCAAGGCTGGCCCGGTCGGCACCAGTTGC
GTGAGCGGAAAGATGGCCGCTTCCCGGCCCTGCTGCAGGGAGCTCAAAATGGAGGACGCGGCGCTCGGGA
GAGCGGGCGGGTGAGTCACCCACACAAAGGAAAAGGGCCTTTCCGTCCTCAGCCGTCGCTTCATGTGACT
CCACGGAGTACCGGGCGCCGTCCAGGCACCTCGATTAGTTCTCGAGCTTTTGGAGTACGTCGTCTTTAGG
TTGGGGGGAGGGGTTTTATGCGATGGAGTTTCCCCACACTGAGTGGGTGGAGACTGAAGTTAGGCCAGCT
TGGCACTTGATGTAATTCTCCTTGGAATTTGCCCTTTTTGAGTTTGGATCTTGGTTCATTCTCAAGCCTC
AGACAGTGGTTCAAAGTTTTTTTCTTCCATTTCAGGTGTCGTGACGTACGGCCACCATGACCGAGTACAA
GCCCACGGTGCGCCTCGCCACCCGCGACGACGTCCCCAGGGCCGTACGCACCCTCGCCGCCGCGTTCGCC
GACTACCCCGCCACGCGCCACACCGTCGATCCGGACCGCCACATCGAGCGGGTCACCGAGCTGCAAGAAC
TCTTCCTCACGCGCGTCGGGCTCGACATCGGCAAGGTGTGGGTCGCGGACGACGGCGCCGCCGTGGCGGT
CTGGACCACGCCGGAGAGCGTCGAAGCGGGGGCGGTGTTCGCCGAGATCGGCCCGCGCATGGCCGAGTTG
AGCGGTTCCCGGCTGGCCGCGCAGCAACAGATGGAAGGCCTCCTGGCGCCGCACCGGCCCAAGGAGCCCG
CGTGGTTCCTGGCCACCGTCGGAGTCTCGCCCGACCACCAGGGCAAGGGTCTGGGCAGCGCCGTCGTGCT
CCCCGGAGTGGAGGCGGCCGAGCGCGCCGGGGTGCCCGCCTTCCTGGAGACCTCCGCGCCCCGCAACCTC
CCCTTCTACGAGCGGCTCGGCTTCACCGTCACCGCCGACGTCGAGGTGCCCGAAGGACCGCGCACCTGGT
GCATGACCCGCAAGCCCGGTGCCTGAACGCGTTAAGTCGACAATCAACCTCTGGATTACAAAATTTGTGA
AAGATTGACTGGTATTCTTAACTATGTTGCTCCTTTTACGCTATGTGGATACGCTGCTTTAATGCCTTTG
TATCATGCTATTGCTTCCCGTATGGCTTTCATTTTCTCCTCCTTGTATAAATCCTGGTTGCTGTCTCTTT
ATGAGGAGTTGTGGCCCGTTGTCAGGCAACGTGGCGTGGTGTGCACTGTGTTTGCTGACGCAACCCCCAC
TGGTTGGGGCATTGCCACCACCTGTCAGCTCCTTTCCGGGACTTTCGCTTTCCCCCTCCCTATTGCCACG
GCGGAACTCATCGCCGCCTGCCTTGCCCGCTGCTGGACAGGGGCTCGGCTGTTGGGCACTGACAATTCCG
TGGTGTTGTCGGGGAAATCATCGTCCTTTCCTTGGCTGCTCGCCTGTGTTGCCACCTGGATTCTGCGCGG
GACGTCCTTCTGCTACGTCCCTTCGGCCCTCAATCCAGCGGACCTTCCTTCCCGCGGCCTGCTGCCGGCT
CTGCGGCCTCTTCCGCGTCTTCGCCTTCGCCCTCAGACGAGTCGGATCTCCCTTTGGGCCGCCTCCCCGC
GTCGACTTTAAGACCAATGACTTACAAGGCAGCTGTAGATCTTAGCCACTTTTTAAAAGAAAAGGGGGGA
CTGGAAGGGCTAATTCACTCCCAACGAAGACAAGATCTGCTTTTTGCTTGTACTGGGTCTCTCTGGTTAG
ACCAGATCTGAGCCTGGGAGCTCTCTGGCTAACTAGGGAACCCACTGCTTAAGCCTCAATAAAGCTTGCC
TTGAGTGCTTCAAGTAGTGTGTGCCCGTCTGTTGTGTGACTCTGGTAACTAGAGATCCCTCAGACCCTTT
TAGTCAGTGTGGAAAATCTCTAGCAGTACGTATAGTAGTTCATGTCATCTTATTATTCAGTATTTATAAC
TTGCAAAGAAATGAATATCAGAGAGTGAGAGGAACTTGTTTATTGCAGCTTATAATGGTTACAAATAAAG
CAATAGCATCACAAATTTCACAAATAAAGCATTTTTTTCACTGCATTCTAGTTGTGGTTTGTCCAAACTC
ATCAATGTATCTTATCATGTCTGGCTCTAGCTATCCCGCCCCTAACTCCGCCCATCCCGCCCCTAACTCC
GCCCAGTTCCGCCCATTCTCCGCCCCATGGCTGACTAATTTTTTTTATTTATGCAGAGGCCGAGGCCGCC
TCGGCCTCTGAGCTATTCCAGAAGTAGTGAGGAGGCTTTTTTGGAGGCCTAGGGACGTACCCAATTCGCC
CTATAGTGAGTCGTATTACGCGCGCTCACTGGCCGTCGTTTTACAACGTCGTGACTGGGAAAACCCTGGC
GTTACCCAACTTAATCGCCTTGCAGCACATCCCCCTTTCGCCAGCTGGCGTAATAGCGAAGAGGCCCGCA
CCGATCGCCCTTCCCAACAGTTGCGCAGCCTGAATGGCGAATGGG
[124 nt withheld, positions 3406-3529]
C
[91 nt withheld, positions 3531-3621]
A
[49 nt withheld, positions 3623-3671]
CCTTTGACGTTGGAGTCCACGTTCTTT
[37 nt withheld, positions 3699-3735]
ACCCTATCTCGGTCTATTCTTTTGATTTATAAGGGATTTTGCCGATTTCGGCCTATTGGTTAAAAAATGA
GCTGATTTAACAAAAATTTAACGCGAATTTTAACAAAATATTAACGCTTACAATTTAGGTGGCACTTTTC
GGGGAAATGTGCGCGGAACCCCTATTTGTTTATTTTTCTAAATACATTCAAATATGTATCCGCTCATGAG
ACAATAACCCTGATAAATGCTTCAATAATATTGAAAAAGGAAGAGTATGAGTATTCAACATTTCCGTGTC
GCCCTTATTCCCTTTTTTGCGGCATTTTGCCTTCCTGTTTTTGCTCACCCAGAAACGCTGGTGAAAGTAA
AAGATGCTGAAGATCAGTTGGGTGCACGAGTGGGTTACATCGAACTGGATCTCAACAGCGGTAAGATCCT
TGAGAGTTTTCGCCCCGAAGAACGTTTTCCAATGATGAGCACTTTTAAAGTTCTGCTATGTGGCGCGGTA
TTATCCCGTATTGACGCCGGGCAAGAGCAACTCGGTCGCCGCATACACTATTCTCAGAATGACTTGGTTG
AGTACTCACCAGTCACAGAAAAGCATCTTACGGATGGCATGACAGTAAGAGAATTATGCAGTGCTGCCAT
AACCATGAGTGATAACACTGCGGCCAACTTACTTCTGACAACGATCGGAGGACCGAAGGAGCTAACCGCT
TTTTTGCACAACATGGGGGATCATGTAACTCGCCTTGATCGTTGGGAACCGGAGCTGAATGAAGCCATAC
CAAACGACGAGCGTGACACCACGATGCCTGTAGCAATGGCAACAACGTTGCGCAAACTATTAACTGGCGA
ACTACTTACTCTAGCTTCCCGGCAACAATTAATAGACTGGATGGAGGCGGATAAAGTTGCAGGACCACTT
CTGCGCTCGGCCCTTCCGGCTGGCTGGTTTATTGCTGATAAATCTGGAGCCGGTGAGCGTGGGTCTCGCG
GTATCATTGCAGCACTGGGGCCAGATGGTAAGCCCTCCCGTATCGTAGTTATCTACACGACGGGGAGTCA
GGCAACTATGGATGAACGAAATAGACAGATCGCTGAGATAGGTGCCTCACTGATTAAGCATTGGTAACTG
TCAGACCAAGTTTACTCATATATACTTTAGATTGATTTAAAACTTCATTTTTAATTTAAAAGGATCTAGG
TGAAGATCCTTTTTGATAATCTCATGACCAAAATCCCTTAACGTGAGTTTTCGTTCCACTGAGCGTCAGA
CCCCGTAGAAAAGATCAAAGGATCTTCTTGAGATCCTTTTTTTCTGCGCGTAATCTGCTGCTTGCAAACA
AAAAAACCACCGCTACCAGCGGTGGTTTGTTTGCCGGATCAAGAGCTACCAACTCTTTTTCCGAAGGTAA
CTGGCTTCAGCAGAGCGCAGATACCAAATACTGTTCTTCTAGTGTAGCCGTAGTTAGGCCACCACTTCAA
GAACTCTGTAGCACCGCCTACATACCTCGCTCTGCTAATCCTGTTACCAGTGGCTGCTGCCAGTGGCGAT
AAGTCGTGTCTTACCGGGTTGGACTCAAGACGATAGTTACCGGATAAGGCGCAGCGGTCGGGCTGAACGG
GGGGTTCGTGCACACAGCCCAGCTTGGAGCGAACGACCTACACCGAACTGAGATACCTACAGCGTGAGCT
ATGAGAAAGCGCCACGCTTCCCGAAGGGAGAAAGGCGGACAGGTATCCGGTAAGCGGCAGGGTCGGAACA
GGAGAGCGCACGAGGGAGCTTCCAGGGGGAAACGCCTGGTATCTTTATAGTCCTGTCGGGTTTCGCCACC
TCTGACTTGAGCGTCGATTTTTGTGATGCTCGTCAGGGGGGCGGAGCCTATGGAAAAACGCCAGCAACGC
GGCCTTTTTACGGTTCCTGGCCTTTTGCTGGCCTTTTGCTCACATGTTCTTTCCTGCGTTATCCCCTGAT
TCTGTGGATAACCGTATTACCGCCTTTGAGTGAGCTGATACCGCTCGCCGCAGCCGAACGACCGAGCGCA
GCGAGTCAGTGAGCGAGGAAGCGGAAGAGCGCCCAATACGCAAACCGCCTCTCCCCGCGCGTTGGCCGAT
TCATTAATGCAGCTGGCACGACAGGTTTCCCGACTGGAAAGCGGGCAGTGAGCGCAACGCAATTAATGTG
AGTTAGCTCACTCATTAGGCACCCCAGGCTTTACACTTTATGCTTCCGGCTCGTATGTTGTGTGGAATTG
TGAGCGGATAACAATTTCACACAGGAAACAGCTATGACCATGATTACGCCAAGCGCGCAATTAACCCTCA
CTAAAGGGAACAAAAGCTGGAGCTGCAAGCTTAATGTAGTCTTATGCAATACTCTTGTAGTCTTGCAACA
TGGTAACGATGAGTTAGCAACATGCCTTACAAGGAGAGAAAAAGCACCGTGCATGCCGATTGGTGGAAGT
AAGGTGGTACGATCGTGCCTTATTAGGAAGGCAACAGACGGGTCTGACATGGATTGGACGAACCACTGAA
TTGCCGCATTGCAGAGATATTGTATTTAAGTGCCTAGCTCGATACATAAACGGGTCTCTCTGGTTAGACC
AGATCTGAGCCTGGGAGCTCTCTGGCTAACTAGGGAACCCACTGCTTAAGCCTCAATAAAGCTTGCCTTG
AGTGCTTCAAGTAGTGTGTGCCCGTCTGTTGTGTGACTCTGGTAACTAGAGATCCCTCAGACCCTTTTAG
TCAGTGTGGAAAATCTCTAGCAGTGGCGCCCGAACAGGGACTTGAAAGCGAAAGGGAAACCAGAGGAGCT
CTCTCGACGCAGGACTCGGCTTGCTGAAGCGCGCACGGCAAGAGGCGAGGGGCGGCGACTGGTGAGTACG
CCAAAAATTTTGACTAGCGGAGGCTAGAAGGAGAGAGATGGGTGCGAGAGCGTCAGTATTAAGCGGGGGA
GAATTAGATCGCGATGGGAAAAAATTCGGTTAAGGCCAGGGGGAAAGAAAAAATATAAATTAAAACATAT
AGTATGGGCAAGCAGGGAGCTAGAACGATTCGCAGTTAATCCTGGCCTGTTAGAAACATCAGAAGGCTGT
AGACAAATACTGGGACAGCTACAACCATCCCTTCAGACAGGATCAGAAGAACTTAGATCATTATATAATA
CAGTAGCAACCCTCTATTGTGTGCATCAAAGGATAGAGATAAAAGACACCAAGGAAGCTTTAGACAAGAT
AGAGGAAGAGCAAAACAAAAGTAAGACCACCGCACAGCAAGCGGCCGCTGATCTTCAGACCTGGAGGAGG
AGATATGAGGGACAATTGGAGAAGTGAATTATATAAATATAAAGTAGTAAAAATTGAACCATTAGGAGTA
GCACCCACCAAGGCAAAGAGAAGAGTGGTGCAGAGAGAAAAAAGAGCAGTGGGAATAGGAGCTTTGTTCC
TTGGGTTCTTGGGAGCAGCAGGAAGCACTATGGGCGCAGCGTCAATGACGCTGACGGTACAGGCCAGACA
ATTATTGTCTGGTATAGTGCAGCAGCAGAACAATTTGCTGAGGGCTATTGAGGCGCAACAGCATCTGTTG
CAACTCACAGTCTGGGGCATCAAGCAGCTCCAGGCAAGAATCCTGGCTGTGGAAAGATACCTAAAGGATC
AACAGCTCCTGGGGATTTGGGGTTGCTCTGGAAAACTCATTTGCACCACTGCTGTGCCTTGGAATGCTAG
TTGGAGTAATAAATCTCTGGAACAGATTTGGAATCACACGACCTGGATGGAGTGGGACAGAGAAATTAAC
AATTACACAAGCTTAATACACTCCTTAATTGAAGAATCGCAAAACCAGCAAGAAAAGAATGAACAAGAAT
TATTGGAATTAGATAAATGGGCAAGTTTGTGGAATTGGTTTAACATAACAAATTGGCTGTGGTATATAAA
ATTATTCATAATGATAGTAGGAGGCTTGGTAGGTTTAAGAATAGTTTTTGCTGTACTTTCTATAGTGAAT
AGAGTTAGGCAGGGATATTCACCATTATCGTTTCAGACCCACCTCCCAACCCCGAGGGGACCCAGAGAGG
GCCTATTTCCCATGATTCCTTCATATTTGCATATACGATACAAGGCTGTTAGAGAGATAATTAGAATTAA
TTTGACTGTAAACACAAAGATATTAGTACAAAATACGTGACGTAGAAAGTAATAATTTCTTGGGTAGTTT
GCAGTTTTAAAATTATGTTTTAAAATGGACTATCATATGCTTACCGTAACTTGAAAGTATTTCGATTTCT
TGGCTTTATATATCTTGTGGAAAGGACGAAACACCGTAGTCACTTCTGATGATGGGGTTTTAGAGCTAGA
AATAGCAAGTTAAAATAAGGCTAGTCCGTTATCAACTTGAAAAAGTGGCACCGAGTCGGTGCTTTTTTAA
GCTTGGCGTAACTAGATCTTGAGACAAATGGCAGTATTCATCCACAATTTTAAAAGAAAAGGGGGGATTG
GGGGGTACAGTGCAGGGGAAAGAATAGTAGACATAATAGCAACAGACATACAAACTAAAGAATTACAAAA
ACAAATTACAAAAATTCAAAATTTTCGGGTTTATTACA
